Addgene plasmid #186838: lentiCRISPR v2 sgNRF2-3
Purpose: knock out NRF2 in mammalian cells
Depositing lab: Boyi Gan. Publication: A targetable CoQ-FSP1 axis drives ferroptosis- and radiation-resistance in KEAP1 inactive lung cancers. Koppula P, Lei G, Zhang Y, Yan Y, Mao C, Kondiparthi L, Shi J, Liu X, Horbath A, Das M, Li W, Poyurovsky MV, Olszewski K, Gan B. Nat Commun. 2022 Apr 22;13(1):2206. doi: 10.1038/s41467-022-29905-1. PubMed 35459868.
Backbone
  Vector backbone: lentiCRISPR v2
  Backbone manufacturer: Feng Zhang
  Backbone size w/o insert (bp): 10000
  Total vector size (bp): 14873
  Vector type: Lentiviral, CRISPR
  Selectable markers: Blasticidin
Growth in bacteria
  Bacterial resistance: Ampicillin, 100 μg/mL
  Growth temperature: 37°C
  Growth strain: NEB Stable
  Copy number: High Copy
Gene/Insert
  Gene/Insert name: Nrf2 (Nuclear factor-erythroid factor 2-related factor 2)
  gRNA/shRNA sequence: CACCGTTACAACTAGATGAAGAGAC
  Species: H. sapiens (human)
  Entrez Gene: NFE2L2 (a.k.a. HEBP1, IMDDHH, NRF2, Nrf-2)
  Cloning method: Unknown
  Sequencing primers: 5′ U6
Terms and licenses: Academic/Nonprofit Terms; Industry Terms: Not Available to Industry
How to cite: lentiCRISPR v2 sgNRF2-3 was a gift from Boyi Gan (Addgene plasmid # 186838 ; http://n2t.net/addgene:186838 ; RRID:Addgene_186838)
