[The description below was written by a language model from this plasmid's Addgene catalogue record and pLannotate feature annotations shown in this document.]
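Description:
lentiCRISPR v2 sgNRF2-3 is a single-vector lentiviral CRISPR construct built on the lentiCRISPR v2 backbone and intended to knock out human NRF2 (NFE2L2) in mammalian cells. It is propagated in E. coli as a high-copy plasmid through a ColE1/pUC-type origin with ampicillin selection (AmpR), and it also carries an f1 origin. The backbone outside the viral region additionally contains an SV40/EM7-driven bleomycin/Zeocin resistance cassette with an SV40 polyadenylation signal.

The transfer cassette follows a third-generation, self-inactivating design. A CMV enhancer/promoter fused to a truncated HIV-1 5' LTR drives genomic RNA production in packaging cells, followed by the Ψ packaging signal, RRE for Rev-dependent export, cPPT/CTS, and a ΔU3 3' LTR backed by a bGH polyadenylation signal. Within this unit, a human U6 RNA polymerase III promoter expresses the NRF2-targeting guide fused to the S. pyogenes gRNA scaffold. A core EF-1α promoter drives S. pyogenes Cas9 followed by a blasticidin S deaminase (BSD) coding sequence, with a WPRE downstream to enhance transcript expression. The annotation does not name the element linking Cas9 to BSD. Transduced cells are selected with blasticidin, consistent with the catalogue entry.

The "-3" in the name suggests it is one of several guides against the same gene, though the record does not say so. The associated work concerns ferroptosis and radiation resistance in KEAP1-inactive lung cancers. The catalogue lists a total size of 14,873 bp, whereas the annotated full sequence record is 12,824 nt; the record does not explain this discrepancy.
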