Features (pLannotate 1.2.2; 34 found; start..end, strand, type, name):
     20..349     +  promoter       SV40 promoter: SV40 enhancer and early promoter
    397..444     +  promoter       EM7 promoter: synthetic bacterial promoter&nbsp
    463..837     +  CDS            BleoR: antibiotic-binding protein; Sh ble from Streptoalloteichus hindustanus; confers resistance to bleomycin, phleomycin, and Zeocin™
    847..972     +  CDS            ble (fragment): BLE_KLEPN - Experimental evidence at protein level: Swiss-Prot protein existence level 1. Binding protein with a strong affinity to the bleomycin family of antibiotics. Binds to CL990; an antimitotic-antibiotic compound. From Klebsiella pneumoniae.
    967..1088    +  polyA_signal   SV40 poly(A) signal: SV40 polyadenylation signal
   1159..1181    -  protein_bind   lac operator (fragment): The lac repressor binds to the lac operator to inhibit transcription in E. coli. This inhibition can be relieved by adding lactose or isopropyl-β-D-thiogalactopyranoside (IPTG). lac repressor encoded by lacI
   1185..1215    -  promoter       lac promoter: promoter for the E. coli lac operon
   1230..1251    -  protein_bind   CAP binding site: CAP binding activates transcription in the presence of cAMP. E. coli catabolite activator protein
   1264..1356    -  CDS            lacI (fragment): lac repressor; lacI; The lac repressor binds to the lac operator to inhibit transcription in E. coli. This inhibition can be relieved by adding lactose or isopropyl-β-D-thiogalactopyranoside (IPTG).
   1539..2127    -  rep_origin     ori: high-copy-number ColE1/pMB1/pBR322/pUC origin of replication
   2298..3158    -  CDS            AmpR: β-lactamase; bla; confers resistance to ampicillin, carbenicillin, and related antibiotics
   3159..3263    -  promoter       AmpR promoter: bla
   3322..3374    -  misc_feature   bom (fragment): basis of mobility region from pBR322
   3529..3908    +  enhancer       CMV enhancer: human cytomegalovirus immediate early enhancer
   3909..4108    +  promoter       CMV promoter: human cytomegalovirus (CMV) immediate early promoter
   4126..4306    +  LTR            5' LTR (truncated): truncated 5' long terminal repeat (LTR) from HIV-1
   4353..4478    +  misc_feature   HIV-1 Ψ: packaging signal of human immunodeficiency virus type 1
   4462..4825    +  CDS            HIV-1 gag (fragment): gag protein from human immunodeficiency virus 1; gag
   4971..5204    +  misc_feature   RRE: The Rev response element (RRE) of HIV-1 allows for Rev-dependent mRNA export from the nucleus to the cytoplasm.
   5581..5681    +  CDS            Rev (fragment): human immunodeficiency virus 1 (HIV-1) Rev protein; rev; enhances nuclear export of unspliced and incompletely spliced viral mRNAs
   5731..5848    +  misc_feature   cPPT/CTS: central polypurine tract and central termination sequence of HIV-1
   5899..6139    +  promoter       U6 promoter: RNA polymerase III promoter for human U6 snRNA
   6169..6244    +  misc_RNA       gRNA scaffold: guide RNA scaffold for the Streptococcus pyogenes CRISPR/Cas9 system
   6262..6280    +  CDS            small t antigen (fragment): SV40 (simian virus 40) small t antigen
   6306..6517    +  promoter       EF-1α core promoter: core promoter for human elongation factor EF-1α
   6542..10645   +  CDS            Cas9: Cas9 (Csn1) endonuclease from the Streptococcus pyogenes Type II CRISPR/Cas system generates RNA-guided double strand breaks in DNA
  10784..11182   +  CDS            BSD: blasticidin S deaminase; Aspergillus terreus BSD; confers resistance to blasticidin
  11183..11204   +  misc_feature   MCS (fragment): pBluescript multiple cloning site
  11207..11795   +  misc_feature   WPRE: woodchuck hepatitis virus posttranscriptional regulatory element
  11846..11865   +  misc_feature   cPPT/CTS (fragment): central polypurine tract and central termination sequence of HIV-1
  11867..12100   +  LTR            3' LTR (ΔU3): self-inactivating 3' long terminal repeat (LTR) from HIV-1
  12132..12356   +  polyA_signal   bGH poly(A) signal: bovine growth hormone polyadenylation signal
  12360..12381   +  promoter       SV40 promoter (fragment): SV40 enhancer and early promoter
  12402..6       +  rep_origin     f1 ori (across the origin) (sequence partly withheld): f1 bacteriophage origin of replication; arrow indicates direction of (+) strand synthesis
>Addgene plasmid #186838 | lentiCRISPR v2 sgNRF2-3 | addgene full sequence | sequence record 367766 | Addgene NGS Result
CGAATTAATTCTGTGGAATGTGTGTCAGTTAGGGTGTGGAAAGTCCCCAGGCTCCCCAGCAGGCAGAAGT
ATGCAAAGCATGCATCTCAATTAGTCAGCAACCAGGTGTGGAAAGTCCCCAGGCTCCCCAGCAGGCAGAA
GTATGCAAAGCATGCATCTCAATTAGTCAGCAACCATAGTCCCGCCCCTAACTCCGCCCATCCCGCCCCT
AACTCCGCCCAGTTCCGCCCATTCTCCGCCCCATGGCTGACTAATTTTTTTTATTTATGCAGAGGCCGAG
GCCGCCTCTGCCTCTGAGCTATTCCAGAAGTAGTGAGGAGGCTTTTTTGGAGGCCTAGGCTTTTGCAAAA
AGCTCCCGGGAGCTTGTATATCCATTTTCGGATCTGATCAGCACGTGTTGACAATTAATCATCGGCATAG
TATATCGGCATAGTATAATACGACAAGGTGAGGAACTAAACCATGGCCAAGTTGACCAGTGCCGTTCCGG
TGCTCACCGCGCGCGACGTCGCCGGAGCGGTCGAGTTCTGGACCGACCGGCTCGGGTTCTCCCGGGACTT
CGTGGAGGACGACTTCGCCGGTGTGGTCCGGGACGACGTGACCCTGTTCATCAGCGCGGTCCAGGACCAG
GTGGTGCCGGACAACACCCTGGCCTGGGTGTGGGTGCGCGGCCTGGACGAGCTGTACGCCGAGTGGTCGG
AGGTCGTGTCCACGAACTTCCGGGACGCCTCCGGGCCGGCCATGACCGAGATCGGCGAGCAGCCGTGGGG
GCGGGAGTTCGCCCTGCGCGACCCGGCCGGCAACTGCGTGCACTTCGTGGCCGAGGAGCAGGACTGACAC
GTGCTACGAGATTTCGATTCCACCGCCGCCTTCTATGAAAGGTTGGGCTTCGGAATCGTTTTCCGGGACG
CCGGCTGGATGATCCTCCAGCGCGGGGATCTCATGCTGGAGTTCTTCGCCCACCCCAACTTGTTTATTGC
AGCTTATAATGGTTACAAATAAAGCAATAGCATCACAAATTTCACAAATAAAGCATTTTTTTCACTGCAT
TCTAGTTGTGGTTTGTCCAAACTCATCAATGTATCTTATCATGTCTGTATACCGTCGACCTCTAGCTAGA
GCTTGGCGTAATCATGGTCATAGCTGTTTCCTGTGTGAAATTGTTATCCGCTCACAATTCCACACAACAT
ACGAGCCGGAAGCATAAAGTGTAAAGCCTGGGGTGCCTAATGAGTGAGCTAACTCACATTAATTGCGTTG
CGCTCACTGCCCGCTTTCCAGTCGGGAAACCTGTCGTGCCAGCTGCATTAATGAATCGGCCAACGCGCGG
GGAGAGGCGGTTTGCGTATTGGGCGCTCTTCCGCTTCCTCGCTCACTGACTCGCTGCGCTCGGTCGTTCG
GCTGCGGCGAGCGGTATCAGCTCACTCAAAGGCGGTAATACGGTTATCCACAGAATCAGGGGATAACGCA
GGAAAGAACATGTGAGCAAAAGGCCAGCAAAAGGCCAGGAACCGTAAAAAGGCCGCGTTGCTGGCGTTTT
TCCATAGGCTCCGCCCCCCTGACGAGCATCACAAAAATCGACGCTCAAGTCAGAGGTGGCGAAACCCGAC
AGGACTATAAAGATACCAGGCGTTTCCCCCTGGAAGCTCCCTCGTGCGCTCTCCTGTTCCGACCCTGCCG
CTTACCGGATACCTGTCCGCCTTTCTCCCTTCGGGAAGCGTGGCGCTTTCTCATAGCTCACGCTGTAGGT
ATCTCAGTTCGGTGTAGGTCGTTCGCTCCAAGCTGGGCTGTGTGCACGAACCCCCCGTTCAGCCCGACCG
CTGCGCCTTATCCGGTAACTATCGTCTTGAGTCCAACCCGGTAAGACACGACTTATCGCCACTGGCAGCA
GCCACTGGTAACAGGATTAGCAGAGCGAGGTATGTAGGCGGTGCTACAGAGTTCTTGAAGTGGTGGCCTA
ACTACGGCTACACTAGAAGAACAGTATTTGGTATCTGCGCTCTGCTGAAGCCAGTTACCTTCGGAAAAAG
AGTTGGTAGCTCTTGATCCGGCAAACAAACCACCGCTGGTAGCGGTGGTTTTTTTGTTTGCAAGCAGCAG
ATTACGCGCAGAAAAAAAGGATCTCAAGAAGATCCTTTGATCTTTTCTACGGGGTCTGACGCTCAGTGGA
ACGAAAACTCACGTTAAGGGATTTTGGTCATGAGATTATCAAAAAGGATCTTCACCTAGATCCTTTTAAA
TTAAAAATGAAGTTTTAAATCAATCTAAAGTATATATGAGTAAACTTGGTCTGACAGTTACCAATGCTTA
ATCAGTGAGGCACCTATCTCAGCGATCTGTCTATTTCGTTCATCCATAGTTGCCTGACTCCCCGTCGTGT
AGATAACTACGATACGGGAGGGCTTACCATCTGGCCCCAGTGCTGCAATGATACCGCGAGACCCACGCTC
ACCGGCTCCAGATTTATCAGCAATAAACCAGCCAGCCGGAAGGGCCGAGCGCAGAAGTGGTCCTGCAACT
TTATCCGCCTCCATCCAGTCTATTAATTGTTGCCGGGAAGCTAGAGTAAGTAGTTCGCCAGTTAATAGTT
TGCGCAACGTTGTTGCCATTGCTACAGGCATCGTGGTGTCACGCTCGTCGTTTGGTATGGCTTCATTCAG
CTCCGGTTCCCAACGATCAAGGCGAGTTACATGATCCCCCATGTTGTGCAAAAAAGCGGTTAGCTCCTTC
GGTCCTCCGATCGTTGTCAGAAGTAAGTTGGCCGCAGTGTTATCACTCATGGTTATGGCAGCACTGCATA
ATTCTCTTACTGTCATGCCATCCGTAAGATGCTTTTCTGTGACTGGTGAGTACTCAACCAAGTCATTCTG
AGAATAGTGTATGCGGCGACCGAGTTGCTCTTGCCCGGCGTCAATACGGGATAATACCGCGCCACATAGC
AGAACTTTAAAAGTGCTCATCATTGGAAAACGTTCTTCGGGGCGAAAACTCTCAAGGATCTTACCGCTGT
TGAGATCCAGTTCGATGTAACCCACTCGTGCACCCAACTGATCTTCAGCATCTTTTACTTTCACCAGCGT
TTCTGGGTGAGCAAAAACAGGAAGGCAAAATGCCGCAAAAAAGGGAATAAGGGCGACACGGAAATGTTGA
ATACTCATACTCTTCCTTTTTCAATATTATTGAAGCATTTATCAGGGTTATTGTCTCATGAGCGGATACA
TATTTGAATGTATTTAGAAAAATAAACAAATAGGGGTTCCGCGCACATTTCCCCGAAAAGTGCCACCTGA
CGTCGACGGATCGGGAGATCTCCCGATCCCCTATGGTGCACTCTCAGTACAATCTGCTCTGATGCCGCAT
AGTTAAGCCAGTATCTGCTCCCTGCTTGTGTGTTGGAGGTCGCTGAGTAGTGCGCGAGCAAAATTTAAGC
TACAACAAGGCAAGGCTTGACCGACAATTGCATGAAGAATCTGCTTAGGGTTAGGCGTTTTGCGCTGCTT
CGCGATGTACGGGCCAGATATACGCGTTGACATTGATTATTGACTAGTTATTAATAGTAATCAATTACGG
GGTCATTAGTTCATAGCCCATATATGGAGTTCCGCGTTACATAACTTACGGTAAATGGCCCGCCTGGCTG
ACCGCCCAACGACCCCCGCCCATTGACGTCAATAATGACGTATGTTCCCATAGTAACGCCAATAGGGACT
TTCCATTGACGTCAATGGGTGGAGTATTTACGGTAAACTGCCCACTTGGCAGTACATCAAGTGTATCATA
TGCCAAGTACGCCCCCTATTGACGTCAATGACGGTAAATGGCCCGCCTGGCATTATGCCCAGTACATGAC
CTTATGGGACTTTCCTACTTGGCAGTACATCTACGTATTAGTCATCGCTATTACCATGGTGATGCGGTTT
TGGCAGTACATCAATGGGCGTGGATAGCGGTTTGACTCACGGGGATTTCCAAGTCTCCACCCCATTGACG
TCAATGGGAGTTTGTTTTGGCACCAAAATCAACGGGACTTTCCAAAATGTCGTAACAACTCCGCCCCATT
GACGCAAATGGGCGGTAGGCGTGTACGGTGGGAGGTCTATATAAGCAGCGCGTTTTGCCTGTACTGGGTC
TCTCTGGTTAGACCAGATCTGAGCCTGGGAGCTCTCTGGCTAACTAGGGAACCCACTGCTTAAGCCTCAA
TAAAGCTTGCCTTGAGTGCTTCAAGTAGTGTGTGCCCGTCTGTTGTGTGACTCTGGTAACTAGAGATCCC
TCAGACCCTTTTAGTCAGTGTGGAAAATCTCTAGCAGTGGCGCCCGAACAGGGACTTGAAAGCGAAAGGG
AAACCAGAGGAGCTCTCTCGACGCAGGACTCGGCTTGCTGAAGCGCGCACGGCAAGAGGCGAGGGGCGGC
GACTGGTGAGTACGCCAAAAATTTTGACTAGCGGAGGCTAGAAGGAGAGAGATGGGTGCGAGAGCGTCAG
TATTAAGCGGGGGAGAATTAGATCGCGATGGGAAAAAATTCGGTTAAGGCCAGGGGGAAAGAAAAAATAT
AAATTAAAACATATAGTATGGGCAAGCAGGGAGCTAGAACGATTCGCAGTTAATCCTGGCCTGTTAGAAA
CATCAGAAGGCTGTAGACAAATACTGGGACAGCTACAACCATCCCTTCAGACAGGATCAGAAGAACTTAG
ATCATTATATAATACAGTAGCAACCCTCTATTGTGTGCATCAAAGGATAGAGATAAAAGACACCAAGGAA
GCTTTAGACAAGATAGAGGAAGAGCAAAACAAAAGTAAGACCACCGCACAGCAAGCGGCCGCTGATCTTC
AGACCTGGAGGAGGAGATATGAGGGACAATTGGAGAAGTGAATTATATAAATATAAAGTAGTAAAAATTG
AACCATTAGGAGTAGCACCCACCAAGGCAAAGAGAAGAGTGGTGCAGAGAGAAAAAAGAGCAGTGGGAAT
AGGAGCTTTGTTCCTTGGGTTCTTGGGAGCAGCAGGAAGCACTATGGGCGCAGCGTCAATGACGCTGACG
GTACAGGCCAGACAATTATTGTCTGGTATAGTGCAGCAGCAGAACAATTTGCTGAGGGCTATTGAGGCGC
AACAGCATCTGTTGCAACTCACAGTCTGGGGCATCAAGCAGCTCCAGGCAAGAATCCTGGCTGTGGAAAG
ATACCTAAAGGATCAACAGCTCCTGGGGATTTGGGGTTGCTCTGGAAAACTCATTTGCACCACTGCTGTG
CCTTGGAATGCTAGTTGGAGTAATAAATCTCTGGAACAGATTTGGAATCACACGACCTGGATGGAGTGGG
ACAGAGAAATTAACAATTACACAAGCTTAATACACTCCTTAATTGAAGAATCGCAAAACCAGCAAGAAAA
GAATGAACAAGAATTATTGGAATTAGATAAATGGGCAAGTTTGTGGAATTGGTTTAACATAACAAATTGG
CTGTGGTATATAAAATTATTCATAATGATAGTAGGAGGCTTGGTAGGTTTAAGAATAGTTTTTGCTGTAC
TTTCTATAGTGAATAGAGTTAGGCAGGGATATTCACCATTATCGTTTCAGACCCACCTCCCAACCCCGAG
GGGACCCGACAGGCCCGAAGGAATAGAAGAAGAAGGTGGAGAGAGAGACAGAGACAGATCCATTCGATTA
GTGAACGGATCGGCACTGCGTGCGCCAATTCTGCAGACAAATGGCAGTATTCATCCACAATTTTAAAAGA
AAAGGGGGGATTGGGGGGTACAGTGCAGGGGAAAGAATAGTAGACATAATAGCAACAGACATACAAACTA
AAGAATTACAAAAACAAATTACAAAAATTCAAAATTTTCGGGTTTATTACAGGGACAGCAGAGATCCAGT
TTGGTTAATTAAGGTACCGAGGGCCTATTTCCCATGATTCCTTCATATTTGCATATACGATACAAGGCTG
TTAGAGAGATAATTAGAATTAATTTGACTGTAAACACAAAGATATTAGTACAAAATACGTGACGTAGAAA
GTAATAATTTCTTGGGTAGTTTGCAGTTTTAAAATTATGTTTTAAAATGGACTATCATATGCTTACCGTA
ACTTGAAAGTATTTCGATTTCTTGGCTTTATATATCTTGTGGAAAGGACGAAACACCGTTACAACTAGAT
GAAGAGACGTTTTAGAGCTAGAAATAGCAAGTTAAAATAAGGCTAGTCCGTTATCAACTTGAAAAAGTGG
CACCGAGTCGGTGCTTTTTTGAATTCGCTAGCTAGGTCTTGAAAGGAGTGGGAATTGGCTCCGGTGCCCG
TCAGTGGGCAGAGCGCACATCGCCCACAGTCCCCGAGAAGTTGGGGGGAGGGGTCGGCAATTGATCCGGT
GCCTAGAGAAGGTGGCGCGGGGTAAACTGGGAAAGTGATGTCGTGTACTGGCTCCGCCTTTTTCCCGAGG
GTGGGGGAGAACCGTATATAAGTGCAGTAGTCGCCGTGAACGTTCTTTTTCGCAACGGGTTTGCCGCCAG
AACACAGGACCGGTTCTAGAGCGCTGCCACCATGGACAAGAAGTACAGCATCGGCCTGGACATCGGCACC
AACTCTGTGGGCTGGGCCGTGATCACCGACGAGTACAAGGTGCCCAGCAAGAAATTCAAGGTGCTGGGCA
ACACCGACCGGCACAGCATCAAGAAGAACCTGATCGGAGCCCTGCTGTTCGACAGCGGCGAAACAGCCGA
GGCCACCCGGCTGAAGAGAACCGCCAGAAGAAGATACACCAGACGGAAGAACCGGATCTGCTATCTGCAA
GAGATCTTCAGCAACGAGATGGCCAAGGTGGACGACAGCTTCTTCCACAGACTGGAAGAGTCCTTCCTGG
TGGAAGAGGATAAGAAGCACGAGCGGCACCCCATCTTCGGCAACATCGTGGACGAGGTGGCCTACCACGA
GAAGTACCCCACCATCTACCACCTGAGAAAGAAACTGGTGGACAGCACCGACAAGGCCGACCTGCGGCTG
ATCTATCTGGCCCTGGCCCACATGATCAAGTTCCGGGGCCACTTCCTGATCGAGGGCGACCTGAACCCCG
ACAACAGCGACGTGGACAAGCTGTTCATCCAGCTGGTGCAGACCTACAACCAGCTGTTCGAGGAAAACCC
CATCAACGCCAGCGGCGTGGACGCCAAGGCCATCCTGTCTGCCAGACTGAGCAAGAGCAGACGGCTGGAA
AATCTGATCGCCCAGCTGCCCGGCGAGAAGAAGAATGGCCTGTTCGGAAACCTGATTGCCCTGAGCCTGG
GCCTGACCCCCAACTTCAAGAGCAACTTCGACCTGGCCGAGGATGCCAAACTGCAGCTGAGCAAGGACAC
CTACGACGACGACCTGGACAACCTGCTGGCCCAGATCGGCGACCAGTACGCCGACCTGTTTCTGGCCGCC
AAGAACCTGTCCGACGCCATCCTGCTGAGCGACATCCTGAGAGTGAACACCGAGATCACCAAGGCCCCCC
TGAGCGCCTCTATGATCAAGAGATACGACGAGCACCACCAGGACCTGACCCTGCTGAAAGCTCTCGTGCG
GCAGCAGCTGCCTGAGAAGTACAAAGAGATTTTCTTCGACCAGAGCAAGAACGGCTACGCCGGCTACATT
GACGGCGGAGCCAGCCAGGAAGAGTTCTACAAGTTCATCAAGCCCATCCTGGAAAAGATGGACGGCACCG
AGGAACTGCTCGTGAAGCTGAACAGAGAGGACCTGCTGCGGAAGCAGCGGACCTTCGACAACGGCAGCAT
CCCCCACCAGATCCACCTGGGAGAGCTGCACGCCATTCTGCGGCGGCAGGAAGATTTTTACCCATTCCTG
AAGGACAACCGGGAAAAGATCGAGAAGATCCTGACCTTCCGCATCCCCTACTACGTGGGCCCTCTGGCCA
GGGGAAACAGCAGATTCGCCTGGATGACCAGAAAGAGCGAGGAAACCATCACCCCCTGGAACTTCGAGGA
AGTGGTGGACAAGGGCGCTTCCGCCCAGAGCTTCATCGAGCGGATGACCAACTTCGATAAGAACCTGCCC
AACGAGAAGGTGCTGCCCAAGCACAGCCTGCTGTACGAGTACTTCACCGTGTATAACGAGCTGACCAAAG
TGAAATACGTGACCGAGGGAATGAGAAAGCCCGCCTTCCTGAGCGGCGAGCAGAAAAAGGCCATCGTGGA
CCTGCTGTTCAAGACCAACCGGAAAGTGACCGTGAAGCAGCTGAAAGAGGACTACTTCAAGAAAATCGAG
TGCTTCGACTCCGTGGAAATCTCCGGCGTGGAAGATCGGTTCAACGCCTCCCTGGGCACATACCACGATC
TGCTGAAAATTATCAAGGACAAGGACTTCCTGGACAATGAGGAAAACGAGGACATTCTGGAAGATATCGT
GCTGACCCTGACACTGTTTGAGGACAGAGAGATGATCGAGGAACGGCTGAAAACCTATGCCCACCTGTTC
GACGACAAAGTGATGAAGCAGCTGAAGCGGCGGAGATACACCGGCTGGGGCAGGCTGAGCCGGAAGCTGA
TCAACGGCATCCGGGACAAGCAGTCCGGCAAGACAATCCTGGATTTCCTGAAGTCCGACGGCTTCGCCAA
CAGAAACTTCATGCAGCTGATCCACGACGACAGCCTGACCTTTAAAGAGGACATCCAGAAAGCCCAGGTG
TCCGGCCAGGGCGATAGCCTGCACGAGCACATTGCCAATCTGGCCGGCAGCCCCGCCATTAAGAAGGGCA
TCCTGCAGACAGTGAAGGTGGTGGACGAGCTCGTGAAAGTGATGGGCCGGCACAAGCCCGAGAACATCGT
GATCGAAATGGCCAGAGAGAACCAGACCACCCAGAAGGGACAGAAGAACAGCCGCGAGAGAATGAAGCGG
ATCGAAGAGGGCATCAAAGAGCTGGGCAGCCAGATCCTGAAAGAACACCCCGTGGAAAACACCCAGCTGC
AGAACGAGAAGCTGTACCTGTACTACCTGCAGAATGGGCGGGATATGTACGTGGACCAGGAACTGGACAT
CAACCGGCTGTCCGACTACGATGTGGACCATATCGTGCCTCAGAGCTTTCTGAAGGACGACTCCATCGAC
AACAAGGTGCTGACCAGAAGCGACAAGAACCGGGGCAAGAGCGACAACGTGCCCTCCGAAGAGGTCGTGA
AGAAGATGAAGAACTACTGGCGGCAGCTGCTGAACGCCAAGCTGATTACCCAGAGAAAGTTCGACAATCT
GACCAAGGCCGAGAGAGGCGGCCTGAGCGAACTGGATAAGGCCGGCTTCATCAAGAGACAGCTGGTGGAA
ACCCGGCAGATCACAAAGCACGTGGCACAGATCCTGGACTCCCGGATGAACACTAAGTACGACGAGAATG
ACAAGCTGATCCGGGAAGTGAAAGTGATCACCCTGAAGTCCAAGCTGGTGTCCGATTTCCGGAAGGATTT
CCAGTTTTACAAAGTGCGCGAGATCAACAACTACCACCACGCCCACGACGCCTACCTGAACGCCGTCGTG
GGAACCGCCCTGATCAAAAAGTACCCTAAGCTGGAAAGCGAGTTCGTGTACGGCGACTACAAGGTGTACG
ACGTGCGGAAGATGATCGCCAAGAGCGAGCAGGAAATCGGCAAGGCTACCGCCAAGTACTTCTTCTACAG
CAACATCATGAACTTTTTCAAGACCGAGATTACCCTGGCCAACGGCGAGATCCGGAAGCGGCCTCTGATC
GAGACAAACGGCGAAACCGGGGAGATCGTGTGGGATAAGGGCCGGGATTTTGCCACCGTGCGGAAAGTGC
TGAGCATGCCCCAAGTGAATATCGTGAAAAAGACCGAGGTGCAGACAGGCGGCTTCAGCAAAGAGTCTAT
CCTGCCCAAGAGGAACAGCGATAAGCTGATCGCCAGAAAGAAGGACTGGGACCCTAAGAAGTACGGCGGC
TTCGACAGCCCCACCGTGGCCTATTCTGTGCTGGTGGTGGCCAAAGTGGAAAAGGGCAAGTCCAAGAAAC
TGAAGAGTGTGAAAGAGCTGCTGGGGATCACCATCATGGAAAGAAGCAGCTTCGAGAAGAATCCCATCGA
CTTTCTGGAAGCCAAGGGCTACAAAGAAGTGAAAAAGGACCTGATCATCAAGCTGCCTAAGTACTCCCTG
TTCGAGCTGGAAAACGGCCGGAAGAGAATGCTGGCCTCTGCCGGCGAACTGCAGAAGGGAAACGAACTGG
CCCTGCCCTCCAAATATGTGAACTTCCTGTACCTGGCCAGCCACTATGAGAAGCTGAAGGGCTCCCCCGA
GGATAATGAGCAGAAACAGCTGTTTGTGGAACAGCACAAGCACTACCTGGACGAGATCATCGAGCAGATC
AGCGAGTTCTCCAAGAGAGTGATCCTGGCCGACGCTAATCTGGACAAAGTGCTGTCCGCCTACAACAAGC
ACCGGGATAAGCCCATCAGAGAGCAGGCCGAGAATATCATCCACCTGTTTACCCTGACCAATCTGGGAGC
CCCTGCCGCCTTCAAGTACTTTGACACCACCATCGACCGGAAGAGGTACACCAGCACCAAAGAGGTGCTG
GACGCCACCCTGATCCACCAGAGCATCACCGGCCTGTACGAGACACGGATCGACCTGTCTCAGCTGGGAG
GCGACAAGCGACCTGCCGCCACAAAGAAGGCTGGACAGGCTAAGAAGAAGAAAGATTACAAAGACGATGA
CGATAAGGGATCCGGCGCAACAAACTTCTCTCTGCTGAAACAAGCCGGAGATGTCGAAGAGAATCCTGGA
CCGATGGCCAAGCCTTTGTCTCAAGAAGAATCCACCCTCATTGAAAGAGCAACGGCTACAATCAACAGCA
TCCCCATCTCTGAAGACTACAGCGTCGCCAGCGCAGCTCTCTCTAGCGACGGCCGCATCTTCACTGGTGT
CAATGTATATCATTTTACTGGGGGACCTTGTGCAGAACTCGTGGTGCTGGGCACTGCTGCTGCTGCGGCA
GCTGGCAACCTGACTTGTATCGTCGCGATCGGAAATGAGAACAGGGGCATCTTGAGCCCCTGCGGACGGT
GCCGACAGGTGCTTCTCGATCTGCATCCTGGGATCAAAGCCATAGTGAAGGACAGTGATGGACAGCCGAC
GGCAGTTGGGATTCGTGAATTGCTGCCCTCTGGTTATGTGTGGGAGGGCTAAGAATTCGATATCAAGCTT
ATCGGTAATCAACCTCTGGATTACAAAATTTGTGAAAGATTGACTGGTATTCTTAACTATGTTGCTCCTT
TTACGCTATGTGGATACGCTGCTTTAATGCCTTTGTATCATGCTATTGCTTCCCGTATGGCTTTCATTTT
CTCCTCCTTGTATAAATCCTGGTTGCTGTCTCTTTATGAGGAGTTGTGGCCCGTTGTCAGGCAACGTGGC
GTGGTGTGCACTGTGTTTGCTGACGCAACCCCCACTGGTTGGGGCATTGCCACCACCTGTCAGCTCCTTT
CCGGGACTTTCGCTTTCCCCCTCCCTATTGCCACGGCGGAACTCATCGCCGCCTGCCTTGCCCGCTGCTG
GACAGGGGCTCGGCTGTTGGGCACTGACAATTCCGTGGTGTTGTCGGGGAAATCATCGTCCTTTCCTTGG
CTGCTCGCCTGTGTTGCCACCTGGATTCTGCGCGGGACGTCCTTCTGCTACGTCCCTTCGGCCCTCAATC
CAGCGGACCTTCCTTCCCGCGGCCTGCTGCCGGCTCTGCGGCCTCTTCCGCGTCTTCGCCTTCGCCCTCA
GACGAGTCGGATCTCCCTTTGGGCCGCCTCCCCGCGTCGACTTTAAGACCAATGACTTACAAGGCAGCTG
TAGATCTTAGCCACTTTTTAAAAGAAAAGGGGGGACTGGAAGGGCTAATTCACTCCCAACGAAGACAAGA
TCTGCTTTTTGCTTGTACTGGGTCTCTCTGGTTAGACCAGATCTGAGCCTGGGAGCTCTCTGGCTAACTA
GGGAACCCACTGCTTAAGCCTCAATAAAGCTTGCCTTGAGTGCTTCAAGTAGTGTGTGCCCGTCTGTTGT
GTGACTCTGGTAACTAGAGATCCCTCAGACCCTTTTAGTCAGTGTGGAAAATCTCTAGCAGGGCCCGTTT
AAACCCGCTGATCAGCCTCGACTGTGCCTTCTAGTTGCCAGCCATCTGTTGTTTGCCCCTCCCCCGTGCC
TTCCTTGACCCTGGAAGGTGCCACTCCCACTGTCCTTTCCTAATAAAATGAGGAAATTGCATCGCATTGT
CTGAGTAGGTGTCATTCTATTCTGGGGGGTGGGGTGGGGCAGGACAGCAAGGGGGAGGATTGGGAAGACA
ATAGCAGGCATGCTGGGGATGCGGTGGGCTCTATGGCTTCTGAGGCGGAAAGAACCAGCTGGGGCTCTAG
GGGGTATCCCC
[124 nt withheld, positions 12402-12525]
C
[91 nt withheld, positions 12527-12617]
A
[49 nt withheld, positions 12619-12667]
CCTTTGACGTTGGAGTCCACGTTCTTT
[37 nt withheld, positions 12695-12731]
ACCCTATCTCGGTCTATTCTTTTGATTTATAAGGGATTTTGCCGATTTCGGCCTATTGGTTAAAAAATGA
GCTGATTTAACAAAAATTTAACG
